Addgene plasmid #119031: PB-BE3-2NLS
Purpose: Stably express BE3 in mammalian cells
Depositing lab: Jinsong Li. Depositing organization: CAS Center for Excellence in Molecular Plant Sciences ("CEMPS"). Publication: CRISPR-Cas9-mediated base-editing screening in mice identifies DND1 amino acids that are critical for primordial germ cell development. Li Q, Li Y, Yang S, Huang S, Yan M, Ding Y, Tang W, Lou X, Yin Q, Sun Z, Lu L, Shi H, Wang H, Chen Y, Li J. Nat Cell Biol. 2018 Oct 1. pii: 10.1038/s41556-018-0202-4. doi: 10.1038/s41556-018-0202-4. PubMed 30275529.
Backbone
  Vector backbone: PiggyBac-mRFP
  Vector type: Mammalian Expression
Growth in bacteria
  Bacterial resistance: Ampicillin, 100 μg/mL
  Growth temperature: 37°C
  Growth strain: DH5alpha
  Copy number: High Copy
Gene/Insert
  Gene/Insert name: BE3
  Insert size (bp): 5247
  Tag / fusion protein: 3xFlag (N terminal on insert)
  Cloning method: Gibson Cloning
  Sequencing primers: 5′ Unknown
Terms and licenses: Academic/Nonprofit Terms; Industry Terms: Not Available to Industry
How to cite: PB-BE3-2NLS was a gift from Jinsong Li (Addgene plasmid # 119031 ; http://n2t.net/addgene:119031 ; RRID:Addgene_119031)
