[The description below was written by a language model from this plasmid's Addgene catalogue record and pLannotate feature annotations shown in this document.]
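Description:
PB-BE3-2NLS is a 13.6 kb mammalian expression plasmid built on a PiggyBac-mRFP backbone and intended for stable expression of the cytosine base editor BE3 in mammalian cells. It is maintained in E. coli through a high-copy ColE1/pUC-type origin with ampicillin selection (AmpR under its own bla promoter). It also carries an f1 origin and leftover cloning-vector elements: T7 and T3 promoters, lacZα and lacI fragments, and lac promoter/operator sequences. The piggyBac terminal repeats are not annotated as such. However, two short fragments matching the baculovirus FP25 gene flank the expression cassette. These are probably remnants of the genomic context from which piggyBac was originally cloned, and they roughly mark where the transposon ends should lie. Integration would require a piggyBac transposase, which the feature table does not show on this plasmid.

The payload is driven by a CAG-type promoter (CMV enhancer, chicken β-actin promoter and chimeric β-actin/β-globin intron) and terminated by a rabbit β-globin poly(A) signal. An mRFP1 reading frame comes first. After a gap of about 170 bp come rat APOBEC1 cytidine deaminase, a short linker, S. pyogenes Cas9 and the phage PBS2 uracil glycosylase inhibitor (UGI), which together make up the BE3 architecture. The linker's "ABE" label and the Cas9 "VQR" label are best-match names from the automated annotation and should not be taken as evidence of those variants. The record lists an N-terminal 3xFlag tag, and the name implies two nuclear localisation signals, but neither is annotated. How mRFP1 is joined to BE3 is also not stated. The red reporter presumably allows identification of cells that carry the base editor, which can then be supplied with guide RNAs for C-to-T editing or base-editing screens.
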