Features (pLannotate 1.2.2; 27 found; start..end, strand, type, name):
      4..432     +  rep_origin     f1 ori (sequence partly withheld): f1 bacteriophage origin of replication; arrow indicates direction of (+) strand synthesis
    463..618     -  CDS            lacZα (fragment): LacZα fragment of β-galactosidase; lacZ fragment
    626..644     +  promoter       T7 promoter: promoter for bacteriophage T7 RNA polymerase
    687..890     +  CDS            FP (fragment): FP25_NPVAC - Experimental evidence at protein level: Swiss-Prot protein existence level 1. From Autographa californica nuclear polyhedrosis virus (AcMNPV).
   2038..2417    +  enhancer       CMV enhancer: human cytomegalovirus immediate early enhancer
   2420..2695    +  promoter       chicken β-actin promoter: No description available
   2696..3708    +  intron         chimeric intron: chimera between introns from chicken β-actin and rabbit β-globin
   3768..4442    +  CDS            mRFP1: mRFP1 is a basic (constitutively fluorescent) red fluorescent protein published in 2002, derived from Discosoma sp.. It is reported to be a somewhat slowly-maturing monomer with low acid sensitivity.
   4614..5300    +  CDS            Apobec1: ABEC1_RAT - Experimental evidence at protein level: Swiss-Prot protein existence level 1. Catalytic component of the apolipoprotein B mRNA editing enzyme complex which is responsible for the postranscriptional editing of a CAA codon for Gln to a UAA codon for stop in the APOB mRNA. May also play a role in the epigenetic regulation of gene expression by participating in DNA demethylation. From Rattus norvegicus (Rat).
   5301..5348    +  CDS            ABE(7.10) (fragment): adenine base editor comprising wild-type E. coli TadA fused to the evolved TadA*(7.10) mutant (Gaudelli et al., 2017)
   5349..9449    +  CDS            Cas9 VQR: Streptococcus pyogenes Cas9 endonuclease with the D1135V/R1335Q/T1337R mutations has an altered recognition specificity for the protospacer adjacent motif (PAM) (Kleinstiver et al., 2015)
   9462..9710    +  CDS            UGI: UNGI_BPPB2 - Experimental evidence at protein level: Swiss-Prot protein existence level 1. This protein binds specifically and reversibly to the host uracil-DNA glycosylase, preventing removal of uracil residues from PBS2 DNA by the host uracil-excision repair system. From Bacillus phage PBS2 (Bacteriophage PBS2).
   9816..9890    +  CDS            HBB (fragment): HBB_PONPY - Experimental evidence at transcript level: Swiss-Prot protein existence level 2. Involved in oxygen transport from the lung to the various peripheral tissues. From Pongo pygmaeus (Bornean orangutan).
   9961..10016   +  polyA_signal   β-globin poly(A) signal: rabbit β-globin polyadenylation signal (Gil and Proudfoot, 1987)
  10399..10421   -  protein_bind   lac operator (fragment): The lac repressor binds to the lac operator to inhibit transcription in E. coli. This inhibition can be relieved by adding lactose or isopropyl-β-D-thiogalactopyranoside (IPTG). lac repressor encoded by lacI
  10425..10455   -  promoter       lac promoter: promoter for the E. coli lac operon
  10470..10491   -  protein_bind   CAP binding site: CAP binding activates transcription in the presence of cAMP. E. coli catabolite activator protein
  10504..10543   -  CDS            lacI (fragment): lac repressor; lacI; The lac repressor binds to the lac operator to inhibit transcription in E. coli. This inhibition can be relieved by adding lactose or isopropyl-β-D-thiogalactopyranoside (IPTG).
  11227..11364   +  CDS            FP (fragment): FP25_NPVAC - Experimental evidence at protein level: Swiss-Prot protein existence level 1. From Autographa californica nuclear polyhedrosis virus (AcMNPV).
  11399..11417   -  promoter       T3 promoter: promoter for bacteriophage T3 RNA polymerase
  11460..11482   -  protein_bind   lac operator (fragment): The lac repressor binds to the lac operator to inhibit transcription in E. coli. This inhibition can be relieved by adding lactose or isopropyl-β-D-thiogalactopyranoside (IPTG). lac repressor encoded by lacI
  11486..11516   -  promoter       lac promoter: promoter for the E. coli lac operon
  11531..11552   -  protein_bind   CAP binding site: CAP binding activates transcription in the presence of cAMP. E. coli catabolite activator protein
  11565..11657   -  CDS            lacI (fragment): lac repressor; lacI; The lac repressor binds to the lac operator to inhibit transcription in E. coli. This inhibition can be relieved by adding lactose or isopropyl-β-D-thiogalactopyranoside (IPTG).
  11840..12428   -  rep_origin     ori: high-copy-number ColE1/pMB1/pBR322/pUC origin of replication
  12599..13459   -  CDS            AmpR: β-lactamase; bla; confers resistance to ampicillin, carbenicillin, and related antibiotics
  13460..13564   -  promoter       AmpR promoter: bla
>Addgene plasmid #119031 | PB-BE3-2NLS | depositor full sequence | sequence record 233059 | PB-BE3-2NLS sequence 13587 bps
CTG
[124 nt withheld, positions 4-127]
C
[91 nt withheld, positions 129-219]
A
[49 nt withheld, positions 221-269]
CCTTTGACGTTGGAGTCCACGTTCTTT
[37 nt withheld, positions 297-333]
ACCCTATCTCGGTCTATTCTTTTGATTTATAAGGGATTTTGCCGATTTCGGCCTATTGGTTAAAAAATGA
GCTGATTTAACAAAAATTTAACGCGAATTTTAACAAAATATTAACGCTTACAATTTCCATTCGCCATTCA
GGCTGCGCAACTGTTGGGAAGGGCGATCGGTGCGGGCCTCTTCGCTATTACGCCAGCTGGCGAAAGGGGG
ATGTGCTGCAAGGCGATTAAGTTGGGTAACGCCAGGGTTTTCCCAGTCACGACGTTGTAAAACGACGGCC
AGTGAGCGCGCGTAATACGACTCACTATAGGGCGAATTGGAGCTCCACCGCGGCCGCCCGGTTTATCGTT
AATATGGATCAATTTGAACAGTTGATTAACGTGTCTCTGCTCAAGTCTTTGATCAAAACGCAAATCGACG
AAAATGTGTCGGACAATATCAAGTCGATGAGCGAAAAACTAAAAAGGCTAGAATACGACAATCTCACAGA
CAGCGTTGAGATATACGGTATTCACGACAGCAGGCTGAATAATAAAAAAATTAGAAACTATTATTTAACC
CTAGAAAGATAATCATATTGTGACGTACGTTAAAGATAATCATGCGTAAAATTGACGCATGTGTTTTATC
GGTCTGTATATCGAGGTTTATTTATTAATTTGAATAGATATTAAGTTTTATTATATTTACACTTACATAC
TAATAATAAATTCAACAAACAATTTATTTATGTTTATTTATTTATTAAAAAAAAACAAAAACTCAAAATT
TCTTCTATAAAGTAACAAAACTTTTAAACATTCTCTCTTTTACAAAAATAAACTTATTTTGTACTTTAAA
AACAGTCATGTTGTATTATAAAATAAGTAATTAGCTTAACTTATACATAATAGAAACAAATTATACTTAT
TAGTCAGTCAGAAACAACTTTGGCACATATCAATATTATGCTCTCGACAAATAACTTTTTTGCATTTTTT
GCACGATGCATTTGCCTTTCGCCTTATTTTAGAGGGGCAGTAAGTACAGTAAGTACGTTTTTTCATTACT
GGCTCTTCAGTACTGTCATCTGATGTACCAGGCACTTCATTTGGCAAAATATTAGAGATATTATCGCGCA
AATATCTCTTCAAAGTAGGAGCTTCTAAACGCTTACGCATAAACGATGACGTCAGGCTCATGTAAAGGTT
TCTCATAAATTTTTTGCGACTTTGAACCTTTTCTCCCTTGCTACTGACATTATGGCTGTATATAATAAAA
GAATTTATGCAGGCAATGTTTATCATTCCGTACAATAATGCCATAGGCCACCTATTCGTCTTCCTACTGC
AGGTCATCACAGAACACATTTGGTCTAGCGTGTCCACTCCGCCTTTAGTTTGATTATAATACATAACCAT
TTGCGGTTTACCGGTACTTTCGTTGATAGAAGCATCCTCATCACAAGATGATAATAAGTATACCATCTTA
GCTGGCTTCGGTTTATATGAGACGAGAGTAAGGGGTCCGTCAAAACAAAACATCGATGTTCCCACTGGCC
TGGAGCGACTGTTTTTCAGTACTTCCGGTATCTCGCGTTTGTTTGATCGCACGGTTCCCACAATGGTTAA
TTCGAGCTCGCCCAAACCGGGCGCGCCGGGCATTTAAATGGAATTCGATGCCCTATATATGGATCCAATT
GCAATGATCATCATGACAGATCTCGACATTGATTATTGACTAGTTATTAATAGTAATCAATTACGGGGTC
ATTAGTTCATAGCCCATATATGGAGTTCCGCGTTACATAACTTACGGTAAATGGCCCGCCTGGCTGACCG
CCCAACGACCCCCGCCCATTGACGTCAATAATGACGTATGTTCCCATAGTAACGCCAATAGGGACTTTCC
ATTGACGTCAATGGGTGGAGTATTTACGGTAAACTGCCCACTTGGCAGTACATCAAGTGTATCATATGCC
AAGTACGCCCCCTATTGACGTCAATGACGGTAAATGGCCCGCCTGGCATTATGCCCAGTACATGACCTTA
TGGGACTTTCCTACTTGGCAGTACATCTACGTATTAGTCATCGCTATTACCATGGGTCGAGGTGAGCCCC
ACGTTCTGCTTCACTCTCCCCATCTCCCCCCCCTCCCCACCCCCAATTTTGTATTTATTTATTTTTTAAT
TATTTTGTGCAGCGATGGGGGCGGGGGGGGGGGGGGCGCGCGCCAGGCGGGGCGGGGCGGGGCGAGGGGC
GGGGCGGGGCGAGGCGGAGAGGTGCGGCGGCAGCCAATCAGAGCGGCGCGCTCCGAAAGTTTCCTTTTAT
GGCGAGGCGGCGGCGGCGGCGGCCCTATAAAAAGCGAAGCGCGCGGCGGGCGGGAGTCGCTGCGTTGCCT
TCGCCCCGTGCCCCGCTCCGCGCCGCCTCGCGCCGCCCGCCCCGGCTCTGACTGACCGCGTTACTCCCAC
AGGTGAGCGGGCGGGACGGCCCTTCTCCTCCGGGCTGTAATTAGCGCTTGGTTTAATGACGGCTCGTTTC
TTTTCTGTGGCTGCGTGAAAGCCTTAAAGGGCTCCGGGAGGGCCCTTTGTGCGGGGGGGAGCGGCTCGGG
GGGTGCGTGCGTGTGTGTGTGCGTGGGGAGCGCCGCGTGCGGCCCGCGCTGCCCGGCGGCTGTGAGCGCT
GCGGGCGCGGCGCGGGGCTTTGTGCGCTCCGCGTGTGCGCGAGGGGAGCGCGGCCGGGGGCGGTGCCCCG
CGGTGCGGGGGGGCTGCGAGGGGAACAAAGGCTGCGTGCGGGGTGTGTGCGTGGGGGGGTGAGCAGGGGG
TGTGGGCGCGGCGGTCGGGCTGTAACCCCCCCCTGCACCCCCCTCCCCGAGTTGCTGAGCACGGCCCGGC
TTCGGGTGCGGGGCTCCGTACGGGGCGTGGCGCGGGGCTCGCCGTGCCGGGCGGGGGGTGGCGGCAGGTG
GGGGTGCCGGGCGGGGCGGGGCCGCCTCGGGCCGGGGAGGGCTCGGGGGAGGGGCGCGGCGGCCCCCGGA
GCGCCGGCGGCTGTCGAGGCGCGGCGAGCCGCAGCCATTGCCTTTTATGGTAATCGTGCGAGAGGGCGCA
GGGACTTCCTTTGTCCCAAATCTGTGCGGAGCCGAAATCTGGGAGGCGCCGCCGCACCCCCTCTAGCGGG
CGCGGGGCGAAGCGGTGCGGCGCCGGCAGGAAGGAAATGGGCGGGGAGGGCCTTCGTGCGTCGCCGCGCC
GCCGTCCCCTTCTCCCTCTCCAGCCTCGGGGCTGTCCGCGGGGGGACGGCTGCCTTCGGGGGGGACGGGG
CAGGGCGGGGTTCGGCTTCTGGCGTGTGACCGGCGGCTCTAGAGCCTCTGCTAACCATGTTCATGCCTTC
TTCTTTTTCCTACAGCTCCTGGGCAACGTGCTGGTTATTGTGCTGTCTCATCATTTTGGCAAAGAATTGA
TCCGATGGCCTCCTCCGAGGACGTCATCAAGGAGTTCATGCGCTTCAAGGTGCGCATGGAGGGCTCCGTG
AACGGCCACGAGTTCGAGATCGAGGGCGAGGGCGAGGGCCGCCCCTACGAGGGCACCCAGACCGCCAAGC
TGAAGGTGACCAAGGGCGGCCCCCTGCCCTTCGCCTGGGACATCCTGTCCCCTCAGTTCCAGTACGGCTC
CAAGGCCTACGTGAAGCACCCCGCCGACATCCCCGACTACTTGAAGCTGTCCTTCCCCGAGGGCTTCAAG
TGGGAGCGCGTGATGAACTTCGAGGACGGCGGCGTGGTGACCGTGACCCAGGACTCCTCCCTGCAGGACG
GCGAGTTCATCTACAAGGTGAAGCTGCGCGGCACCAACTTCCCCTCCGACGGCCCCGTAATGCAGAAGAA
GACCATGGGCTGGGAGGCCTCCACCGAGCGGATGTACCCCGAGGACGGCGCCCTGAAGGGCGAGATCAAG
ATGAGGCTGAAGCTGAAGGACGGCGGCCACTACGACGCCGAGGTCAAGACCACCTACATGGCCAAGAAGC
CCGTGCAGCTGCCCGGCGCCTACAAGACCGACATCAAGCTGGACATCACCTCCCACAACGAGGACTACAC
CATCGTGGAACAGTACGAGCGCGCCGAGGGCCGCCACTCCACCGGCGCCCCCGAGGGCAGAGGAAGTCTG
CTAACATGCGGTGACGTCGAGGAGAATCCTGGCCCAGACTATAAGGACCACGACGGAGACTACAAGGATC
ATGATATTGATTACAAAGACGATGACGATAAGATGGCCCCAAAGAAGAAGCGGAAGGTCGGTATCCACGG
AGTCACGCGTATGAGCTCAGAGACTGGCCCAGTGGCTGTGGACCCCACATTGAGACGGCGGATCGAGCCC
CATGAGTTTGAGGTATTCTTCGATCCGAGAGAGCTCCGCAAGGAGACCTGCCTGCTTTACGAAATTAATT
GGGGGGGCCGGCACTCCATTTGGCGACATACATCACAGAACACTAACAAGCACGTCGAAGTCAACTTCAT
CGAGAAGTTCACGACAGAAAGATATTTCTGTCCGAACACAAGGTGCAGCATTACCTGGTTTCTCAGCTGG
AGCCCATGCGGCGAATGTAGTAGGGCCATCACTGAATTCCTGTCAAGGTATCCCCACGTCACTCTGTTTA
TTTACATCGCAAGGCTGTACCACCACGCTGACCCCCGCAATCGACAAGGCCTGCGGGATTTGATCTCTTC
AGGTGTGACTATCCAAATTATGACTGAGCAGGAGTCAGGATACTGCTGGAGAAACTTTGTGAATTATAGC
CCGAGTAATGAAGCCCACTGGCCTAGGTATCCCCATCTGTGGGTACGACTGTACGTTCTTGAACTGTACT
GCATCATACTGGGCCTGCCTCCTTGTCTCAACATTCTGAGAAGGAAGCAGCCACAGCTGACATTCTTTAC
CATCGCTCTTCAGTCTTGTCATTACCAGCGACTGCCCCCACACATTCTCTGGGCCACCGGGTTGAAAAGC
GGCAGCGAGACTCCCGGGACCTCAGAGTCCGCCACACCCGAAAGTGATAAAAAGTATTCTATTGGTTTAG
CCATCGGCACTAATTCCGTTGGATGGGCTGTCATAACCGATGAATACAAAGTACCTTCAAAGAAATTTAA
GGTGTTGGGGAACACAGACCGTCATTCGATTAAAAAGAATCTTATCGGTGCCCTCCTATTCGATAGTGGC
GAAACGGCAGAGGCGACTCGCCTGAAACGAACCGCTCGGAGAAGGTATACACGTCGCAAGAACCGAATAT
GTTACTTACAAGAAATTTTTAGCAATGAGATGGCCAAAGTTGACGATTCTTTCTTTCACCGTTTGGAAGA
GTCCTTCCTTGTCGAAGAGGACAAGAAACATGAACGGCACCCCATCTTTGGAAACATAGTAGATGAGGTG
GCATATCATGAAAAGTACCCAACGATTTATCACCTCAGAAAAAAGCTAGTTGACTCAACTGATAAAGCGG
ACCTGAGGTTAATCTACTTGGCTCTTGCCCATATGATAAAGTTCCGTGGGCACTTTCTCATTGAGGGTGA
TCTAAATCCGGACAACTCGGATGTCGACAAACTGTTCATCCAGTTAGTACAAACCTATAATCAGTTGTTT
GAAGAGAACCCTATAAATGCAAGTGGCGTGGATGCGAAGGCTATTCTTAGCGCCCGCCTCTCTAAATCCC
GACGGCTAGAAAACCTGATCGCACAATTACCCGGAGAGAAGAAAAATGGGTTGTTCGGTAACCTTATAGC
GCTCTCACTAGGCCTGACACCAAATTTTAAGTCGAACTTCGACTTAGCTGAAGATGCCAAATTGCAGCTT
AGTAAGGACACGTACGATGACGATCTCGACAATCTACTGGCACAAATTGGAGATCAGTATGCGGACTTAT
TTTTGGCTGCCAAAAACCTTAGCGATGCAATCCTCCTATCTGACATACTGAGAGTTAATACTGAGATTAC
CAAGGCGCCGTTATCCGCTTCAATGATCAAAAGGTACGATGAACATCACCAAGACTTGACACTTCTCAAG
GCCCTAGTCCGTCAGCAACTGCCTGAGAAATATAAGGAAATATTCTTTGATCAGTCGAAAAACGGGTACG
CAGGTTATATTGACGGCGGAGCGAGTCAAGAGGAATTCTACAAGTTTATCAAACCCATATTAGAGAAGAT
GGATGGGACGGAAGAGTTGCTTGTAAAACTCAATCGCGAAGATCTACTGCGAAAGCAGCGGACTTTCGAC
AACGGTAGCATTCCACATCAAATCCACTTAGGCGAATTGCATGCTATACTTAGAAGGCAGGAGGATTTTT
ATCCGTTCCTCAAAGACAATCGTGAAAAGATTGAGAAAATCCTAACCTTTCGCATACCTTACTATGTGGG
ACCCCTGGCCCGAGGGAACTCTCGGTTCGCATGGATGACAAGAAAGTCCGAAGAAACGATTACTCCATGG
AATTTTGAGGAAGTTGTCGATAAAGGTGCGTCAGCTCAATCGTTCATCGAGAGGATGACCAACTTTGACA
AGAATTTACCGAACGAAAAAGTATTGCCTAAGCACAGTTTACTTTACGAGTATTTCACAGTGTACAATGA
ACTCACGAAAGTTAAGTATGTCACTGAGGGCATGCGTAAACCCGCCTTTCTAAGCGGAGAACAGAAGAAA
GCAATAGTAGATCTGTTATTCAAGACCAACCGCAAAGTGACAGTTAAGCAATTGAAAGAGGACTACTTTA
AGAAAATTGAATGCTTCGATTCTGTCGAGATCTCCGGGGTAGAAGATCGATTTAATGCGTCACTTGGTAC
GTATCATGACCTCCTAAAGATAATTAAAGATAAGGACTTCCTGGATAACGAAGAGAATGAAGATATCTTA
GAAGATATAGTGTTGACTCTTACCCTCTTTGAAGATCGGGAAATGATTGAGGAAAGACTAAAAACATACG
CTCACCTGTTCGACGATAAGGTTATGAAACAGTTAAAGAGGCGTCGCTATACGGGCTGGGGACGATTGTC
GCGGAAACTTATCAACGGGATAAGAGACAAGCAAAGTGGTAAAACTATTCTCGATTTTCTAAAGAGCGAC
GGCTTCGCCAATAGGAACTTTATGCAGCTGATCCATGATGACTCTTTAACCTTCAAAGAGGATATACAAA
AGGCACAGGTTTCCGGACAAGGGGACTCATTGCACGAACATATTGCGAATCTTGCTGGTTCGCCAGCCAT
CAAAAAGGGCATACTCCAGACAGTCAAAGTAGTGGATGAGCTAGTTAAGGTCATGGGACGTCACAAACCG
GAAAACATTGTAATCGAGATGGCACGCGAAAATCAAACGACTCAGAAGGGGCAAAAAAACAGTCGAGAGC
GGATGAAGAGAATAGAAGAGGGTATTAAAGAACTGGGCAGCCAGATCTTAAAGGAGCATCCTGTGGAAAA
TACCCAATTGCAGAACGAGAAACTTTACCTCTATTACCTACAAAATGGAAGGGACATGTATGTTGATCAG
GAACTGGACATAAACCGTTTATCTGATTACGACGTCGATCACATTGTACCCCAATCCTTTTTGAAGGACG
ATTCAATCGACAATAAAGTGCTTACACGCTCGGATAAGAACCGAGGGAAAAGTGACAATGTTCCAAGCGA
GGAAGTCGTAAAGAAAATGAAGAACTATTGGCGGCAGCTCCTAAATGCGAAACTGATAACGCAAAGAAAG
TTCGATAACTTAACTAAAGCTGAGAGGGGTGGCTTGTCTGAACTTGACAAGGCCGGATTTATTAAACGTC
AGCTCGTGGAAACCCGCCAAATCACAAAGCATGTTGCACAGATACTAGATTCCCGAATGAATACGAAATA
CGACGAGAACGATAAGCTGATTCGGGAAGTCAAAGTAATCACTTTAAAGTCAAAATTGGTGTCGGACTTC
AGAAAGGATTTTCAATTCTATAAAGTTAGGGAGATAAATAACTACCACCATGCGCACGACGCTTATCTTA
ATGCCGTCGTAGGGACCGCACTCATTAAGAAATACCCGAAGCTAGAAAGTGAGTTTGTGTATGGTGATTA
CAAAGTTTATGACGTCCGTAAGATGATCGCGAAAAGCGAACAGGAGATAGGCAAGGCTACAGCCAAATAC
TTCTTTTATTCTAACATTATGAATTTCTTTAAGACGGAAATCACTCTGGCAAACGGAGAGATACGCAAAC
GACCTTTAATTGAAACCAATGGGGAGACAGGTGAAATCGTATGGGATAAGGGCCGGGACTTCGCGACGGT
GAGAAAAGTTTTGTCCATGCCCCAAGTCAACATAGTAAAGAAAACTGAGGTGCAGACCGGAGGGTTTTCA
AAGGAATCGATTCTTCCAAAAAGGAATAGTGATAAGCTCATCGCTCGTAAAAAGGACTGGGACCCGAAAA
AGTACGGTGGCTTCGATAGCCCTACAGTTGCCTATTCTGTCCTAGTAGTGGCAAAAGTTGAGAAGGGAAA
ATCCAAGAAACTGAAGTCAGTCAAAGAATTATTGGGGATAACGATTATGGAGCGCTCGTCTTTTGAAAAG
AACCCCATCGACTTCCTTGAGGCGAAAGGTTACAAGGAAGTAAAAAAGGATCTCATAATTAAACTACCAA
AGTATAGTCTGTTTGAGTTAGAAAATGGCCGAAAACGGATGTTGGCTAGCGCCGGAGAGCTTCAAAAGGG
GAACGAACTCGCACTACCGTCTAAATACGTGAATTTCCTGTATTTAGCGTCCCATTACGAGAAGTTGAAA
GGTTCACCTGAAGATAACGAACAGAAGCAACTTTTTGTTGAGCAGCACAAACATTATCTCGACGAAATCA
TAGAGCAAATTTCGGAATTCAGTAAGAGAGTCATCCTAGCTGATGCCAATCTGGACAAAGTATTAAGCGC
ATACAACAAGCACAGGGATAAACCCATACGTGAGCAGGCGGAAAATATTATCCATTTGTTTACTCTTACC
AACCTCGGCGCTCCAGCCGCATTCAAGTATTTTGACACAACGATAGATCGCAAACGATACACTTCTACCA
AGGAGGTGCTAGACGCGACACTGATTCACCAATCCATCACGGGATTATATGAAACTCGGATAGATTTGTC
ACAGCTTGGGGGTGACTCTGGTGGTTCTACTAATCTGTCAGATATTATTGAAAAGGAGACCGGTAAGCAA
CTGGTTATCCAGGAATCCATCCTCATGCTCCCAGAGGAGGTGGAAGAAGTCATTGGGAACAAGCCGGAAA
GCGATATACTCGTGCACACCGCCTACGACGAGAGCACCGACGAGAATGTCATGCTTCTGACTAGCGACGC
CCCTGAATACAAGCCTTGGGCTCTGGTCATACAGGATAGCAACGGTGAGAACAAGATTAAGATGCTCTCT
GGTGGTTCTCCCAAGAAGAAGAGGAAAGTCTAACCGGTCATCATCACCATCACCATTGAGTTTAAACCCG
CTGATCAGCACGCGTGCTAGCTTCGAAGCTAATTCACTCCTCAGGTGCAGGCTGCCTATCAGAAGGTGGT
GGCTGGTGTGGCCAATGCCCTGGCTCACAAATACCACTGAGATCTTTTTCCCTCTGCCAAAAATTATGGG
GACATCATGAAGCCCCTTGAGCATCTGACTTCTGGCTAATAAAGGAAATTTATTTTCATTGCAATAGTGT
GTTGGAATTTTTTGTGTCTCTCACTCGGAAGGACATATGGGAGGGCAAATCATTTAAAACATCAGAATGA
GTATTTGGTTTAGAGTTTGGCAACATATGCCCATATGCTGGCTGCCATGAACAAAGGTTGGCTATAAAGA
GGTCATCAGTATATGAAACAGCCCCCTGCTGTCCATTCCTTATTCCATAGAAAAGCCTTGACTTGAGGTT
AGATTTTTTTTATATTTTGTTTTGTGTTATTTTTTTCTTTAACATCCCTAAAATTTTCCTTACATGTTTT
ACTAGCCAGATTTTTCCTCCTCTCCTGACTACTCCCAGTCATAGCTGTCCCTCTTCTCTTATGGAGATCC
CTCGACCTGCAGCCCAAGCTTGGCGTAATCATGGTCATAGCTGTTTCCTGTGTGAAATTGTTATCCGCTC
ACAATTCCACACAACATACGAGCCGGAAGCATAAAGTGTAAAGCCTGGGGTGCCTAATGAGTGAGCTAAC
TCACATTAATTGCGTTGCGCTCACTGCCCGCTTTCCAGTCGGGAAACCTGTCGTGCCAGCGGATCGATCT
GACAATGTTCAGTGCAGAGACTCGGCTACGCCTCGTGGACTTTGAAGTTGACCAACAATGTTTATTCTTA
CCTCTAATAGTCCTCTGTGGCAAGGTCAAGATTCTGTTAGAAGCCAATGAAGAACCTGGTTGTTCAATAA
CATTTTGTTCGTCTAATATTTCACTACCGCTTGACGTTGGCTGCACTTCATGTACCTCATCTATAAACGC
TTCTTCTGTATCGCTCTGGACGTCATCTTCACTTACGTGATCTGATATTTCACTGTCAGAATCCTCACCA
ACAAGCTCGTCATCGCTTTGCAGAAGAGCAGAGAGGATATGCTCATCGTCTAAAGAACTACCCATTTTAT
TATATATTAGTCACGATATCTATAACAAGAAAATATATATATAATAAGTTATCACGTAAGTAGAACATGA
AATAACAATATAATTATCGTATGAGTTAAATCTTAAAAGTCACGTAAAAGATAATCATGCGTCATTTTGA
CTCACGCGGTCGTTATAGTTCAAAATCAGTGACACTTACCGCATTGACAAGCACGCCTCACGGGAGCTCC
AAGCGGCGACTGAGATGTCCTAAATGCACAGCGACGGATTCGCGCTATTTAGAAAGAGAGAGCAATATTT
CAAGAATGCATGCGTCAATTTTACGCAGACTATCTTTCTAGGGTTAAAAAAGATTTGCGCTTTACTCGAC
CTAAACTTTAAACACGTCATAGAATCTTCGTTTGACAAAAACCACATTGTGGCCAAGCTGTGTGACGCGA
CGCGCGCTAAAGAATGGCAAACCAAGTCGCGCGAGCGTCGACCTCGAGGGGGGGCCCGGTACCCAGCTTT
TGTTCCCTTTAGTGAGGGTTAATTGCGCGCTTGGCGTAATCATGGTCATAGCTGTTTCCTGTGTGAAATT
GTTATCCGCTCACAATTCCACACAACATACGAGCCGGAAGCATAAAGTGTAAAGCCTGGGGTGCCTAATG
AGTGAGCTAACTCACATTAATTGCGTTGCGCTCACTGCCCGCTTTCCAGTCGGGAAACCTGTCGTGCCAG
CTGCATTAATGAATCGGCCAACGCGCGGGGAGAGGCGGTTTGCGTATTGGGCGCTCTTCCGCTTCCTCGC
TCACTGACTCGCTGCGCTCGGTCGTTCGGCTGCGGCGAGCGGTATCAGCTCACTCAAAGGCGGTAATACG
GTTATCCACAGAATCAGGGGATAACGCAGGAAAGAACATGTGAGCAAAAGGCCAGCAAAAGGCCAGGAAC
CGTAAAAAGGCCGCGTTGCTGGCGTTTTTCCATAGGCTCCGCCCCCCTGACGAGCATCACAAAAATCGAC
GCTCAAGTCAGAGGTGGCGAAACCCGACAGGACTATAAAGATACCAGGCGTTTCCCCCTGGAAGCTCCCT
CGTGCGCTCTCCTGTTCCGACCCTGCCGCTTACCGGATACCTGTCCGCCTTTCTCCCTTCGGGAAGCGTG
GCGCTTTCTCATAGCTCACGCTGTAGGTATCTCAGTTCGGTGTAGGTCGTTCGCTCCAAGCTGGGCTGTG
TGCACGAACCCCCCGTTCAGCCCGACCGCTGCGCCTTATCCGGTAACTATCGTCTTGAGTCCAACCCGGT
AAGACACGACTTATCGCCACTGGCAGCAGCCACTGGTAACAGGATTAGCAGAGCGAGGTATGTAGGCGGT
GCTACAGAGTTCTTGAAGTGGTGGCCTAACTACGGCTACACTAGAAGAACAGTATTTGGTATCTGCGCTC
TGCTGAAGCCAGTTACCTTCGGAAAAAGAGTTGGTAGCTCTTGATCCGGCAAACAAACCACCGCTGGTAG
CGGTGGTTTTTTTGTTTGCAAGCAGCAGATTACGCGCAGAAAAAAAGGATCTCAAGAAGATCCTTTGATC
TTTTCTACGGGGTCTGACGCTCAGTGGAACGAAAACTCACGTTAAGGGATTTTGGTCATGAGATTATCAA
AAAGGATCTTCACCTAGATCCTTTTAAATTAAAAATGAAGTTTTAAATCAATCTAAAGTATATATGAGTA
AACTTGGTCTGACAGTTACCAATGCTTAATCAGTGAGGCACCTATCTCAGCGATCTGTCTATTTCGTTCA
TCCATAGTTGCCTGACTCCCCGTCGTGTAGATAACTACGATACGGGAGGGCTTACCATCTGGCCCCAGTG
CTGCAATGATACCGCGAGACCCACGCTCACCGGCTCCAGATTTATCAGCAATAAACCAGCCAGCCGGAAG
GGCCGAGCGCAGAAGTGGTCCTGCAACTTTATCCGCCTCCATCCAGTCTATTAATTGTTGCCGGGAAGCT
AGAGTAAGTAGTTCGCCAGTTAATAGTTTGCGCAACGTTGTTGCCATTGCTACAGGCATCGTGGTGTCAC
GCTCGTCGTTTGGTATGGCTTCATTCAGCTCCGGTTCCCAACGATCAAGGCGAGTTACATGATCCCCCAT
GTTGTGCAAAAAAGCGGTTAGCTCCTTCGGTCCTCCGATCGTTGTCAGAAGTAAGTTGGCCGCAGTGTTA
TCACTCATGGTTATGGCAGCACTGCATAATTCTCTTACTGTCATGCCATCCGTAAGATGCTTTTCTGTGA
CTGGTGAGTACTCAACCAAGTCATTCTGAGAATAGTGTATGCGGCGACCGAGTTGCTCTTGCCCGGCGTC
AATACGGGATAATACCGCGCCACATAGCAGAACTTTAAAAGTGCTCATCATTGGAAAACGTTCTTCGGGG
CGAAAACTCTCAAGGATCTTACCGCTGTTGAGATCCAGTTCGATGTAACCCACTCGTGCACCCAACTGAT
CTTCAGCATCTTTTACTTTCACCAGCGTTTCTGGGTGAGCAAAAACAGGAAGGCAAAATGCCGCAAAAAA
GGGAATAAGGGCGACACGGAAATGTTGAATACTCATACTCTTCCTTTTTCAATATTATTGAAGCATTTAT
CAGGGTTATTGTCTCATGAGCGGATACATATTTGAATGTATTTAGAAAAATAAACAAATAGGGGTTCCGC
GCACATTTCCCCGAAAAGTGCCAC
