>Addgene plasmid #119031 | PB-BE3-2NLS | addgene partial sequence | sequence record 233058 | Addgene Partial NGS Result
CCTACAGCTCCTGGGCAACGTGCTGGTTATTGTGCTGTCTCATCATTTTGGCAAAGAATTGATCCGATGG
CCTCCTCCGAGGACGTCATCAAGGAGTTCATGCGCTTCAAGGTGCGCATGGAGGGCTCCGTGAACGGCCA
CGAGTTCGAGATCGAGGGCGAGGGCGAGGGCCGCCCCTACGAGGGCACCCAGACCGCCAAGCTGAAGGTG
ACCAAGGGCGGCCCCCTGCCCTTCGCCTGGGACATCCTGTCCCCTCAGTTCCAGTACGGCTCCAAGGCCT
ACGTGAAGCACCCCGCCGACATCCCCGACTACTTGAAGCTGTCCTTCCCCGAGGGCTTCAAGTGGGAGCG
CGTGATGAACTTCGAGGACGGCGGCGTGGTGACCGTGACCCAGGACTCCTCCCTGCAGGACGGCGAGTTC
ATCTACAAGGTGAAGCTGCGCGGCACCAACTTCCCCTCCGACGGCCCCGTAATGCAGAAGAAGACCATGG
GCTGGGAGGCCTCCACCGAGCGGATGTACCCCGAGGACGGCGCCCTGAAGGGCGAGATCAAGATGAGGCT
GAAGCTGAAGGACGGCGGCCACTACGACGCCGAGGTCAAGACCACCTACATGGCCAAGAAGCCCGTGCAG
CTGCCCGGCGCCTACAAGACCGACATCAAGCTGGACATCACCTCCCACAACGAGGACTACACCATCGTGG
AACAGTACGAGCGCGCCGAGGGCCGCCACTCCACCGGCGCCCCCGAGGGCAGAGGAAGTCTGCTAACATG
CGGTGACGTCGAGGAGAATCCTGGCCCAGACTATAAGGACCACGACGGAGACTACAAGGATCATGATATT
GATTACAAAGACGATGACGATAAGATGGCCCCAAAGAAGAAGCGGAAGGTCGGTATCCACGGAGTCACGC
GTATGAGCTCAGAGACTGGCCCAGTGGCTGTGGACCCCACATTGAGACGGCGGATCGAGCCCCATGAGTT
TGAGGTATTCTTCGATCCGAGAGAGCTCCGCAAGGAGACCTGCCTGCTTTACGAAATTAATTGGGGGGGC
CGGCACTCCATTTGGCGACATACATCACAGAACACTAACAAGCACGTCGAAGTCAACTTCATCGAGAAGT
TCACGACAGAAAGATATTTCTGTCCGAACACAAGGTGCAGCATTACCTGGTTTCTCAGCTGGAGCCCATG
CGGCGAATGTAGTAGGGCCATCACTGAATTCCTGTCAAGGTATCCCCACGTCACTCTGTTTATTTACATC
GCAAGGCTGTACCACCACGCTGACCCCCGCAATCGACAAGGCCTGCGGGATTTGATCTCTTCAGGTGTGA
CTATCCAAATTATGACTGAGCAGGAGTCAGGATACTGCTGGAGAAACTTTGTGAATTATAGCCCGAGTAA
TGAAGCCCACTGGCCTAGGTATCCCCATCTGTGGGTACGACTGTACGTTCTTGAACTGTACTGCATCATA
CTGGGCCTGCCTCCTTGTCTCAACATTCTGAGAAGGAAGCAGCCACAGCTGACATTCTTTACCATCGCTC
TTCAGTCTTGTCATTACCAGCGACTGCCCCCACACATTCTCTGGGCCACCGGGTTGAAAAGCGGCAGCGA
GACTCCCGGGACCTCAGAGTCCGCCACACCCGAAAGTGATAAAAAGTATTCTATTGGTTTAGCCATCGGC
ACTAATTCCGTTGGATGGGCTGTCATAACCGATGAATACAAAGTACCTTCAAAGAAATTTAAGGTGTTGG
GGAACACAGACCGTCATTCGATTAAAAAGAATCTTATCGGTGCCCTCCTATTCGATAGTGGCGAAACGGC
AGAGGCGACTCGCCTGAAACGAACCGCTCGGAGAAGGTATACACGTCGCAAGAACCGAATATGTTACTTA
CAAGAAATTTTTAGCAATGAGATGGCCAAAGTTGACGATTCTTTCTTTCACCGTTTGGAAGAGTCCTTCC
TTGTCGAAGAGGACAAGAAACATGAACGGCACCCCATCTTTGGAAACATAGTAGATGAGGTGGCATATCA
TGAAAAGTACCCAACGATTTATCACCTCAGAAAAAAGCTAGTTGACTCAACTGATAAAGCGGACCTGAGG
TTAATCTACTTGGCTCTTGCCCATATGATAAAGTTCCGTGGGCACTTTCTCATTGAGGGTGATCTAAATC
CGGACAACTCGGATGTCGACAAACTGTTCATCCAGTTAGTACAAACCTATAATCAGTTGTTTGAAGAGAA
CCCTATAAATGCAAGTGGCGTGGATGCGAAGGCTATTCTTAGCGCCCGCCTCTCTAAATCCCGACGGCTA
GAAAACCTGATCGCACAATTACCCGGAGAGAAGAAAAATGGGTTGTTCGGTAACCTTATAGCGCTCTCAC
TAGGCCTGACACCAAATTTTAAGTCGAACTTCGACTTAGCTGAAGATGCCAAATTGCAGCTTAGTAAGGA
CACGTACGATGACGATCTCGACAATCTACTGGCACAAATTGGAGATCAGTATGCGGACTTATTTTTGGCT
GCCAAAAACCTTAGCGATGCAATCCTCCTATCTGACATACTGAGAGTTAATACTGAGATTACCAAGGCGC
CGTTATCCGCTTCAATGATCAAAAGGTACGATGAACATCACCAAGACTTGACACTTCTCAAGGCCCTAGT
CCGTCAGCAACTGCCTGAGAAATATAAGGAAATATTCTTTGATCAGTCGAAAAACGGGTACGCAGGTTAT
ATTGACGGCGGAGCGAGTCAAGAGGAATTCTACAAGTTTATCAAACCCATATTAGAGAAGATGGATGGGA
CGGAAGAGTTGCTTGTAAAACTCAATCGCGAAGATCTACTGCGAAAGCAGCGGACTTTCGACAACGGTAG
CATTCCACATCAAATCCACTTAGGCGAATTGCATGCTATACTTAGAAGGCAGGAGGATTTTTATCCGTTC
CTCAAAGACAATCGTGAAAAGATTGAGAAAATCCTAACCTTTCGCATACCTTACTATGTGGGACCCCTGG
CCCGAGGGAACTCTCGGTTCGCATGGATGACAAGAAAGTCCGAAGAAACGATTACTCCATGGAATTTTGA
GGAAGTTGTCGATAAAGGTGCGTCAGCTCAATCGTTCATCGAGAGGATGACCAACTTTGACAAGAATTTA
CCGAACGAAAAAGTATTGCCTAAGCACAGTTTACTTTACGAGTATTTCACAGTGTACAATGAACTCACGA
AAGTTAAGTATGTCACTGAGGGCATGCGTAAACCCGCCTTTCTAAGCGGAGAACAGAAGAAAGCAATAGT
AGATCTGTTATTCAAGACCAACCGCAAAGTGACAGTTAAGCAATTGAAAGAGGACTACTTTAAGAAAATT
GAATGCTTCGATTCTGTCGAGATCTCCGGGGTAGAAGATCGATTTAATGCGTCACTTGGTACGTATCATG
ACCTCCTAAAGATAATTAAAGATAAGGACTTCCTGGATAACGAAGAGAATGAAGATATCTTAGAAGATAT
AGTGTTGACTCTTACCCTCTTTGAAGATCGGGAAATGATTGAGGAAAGACTAAAAACATACGCTCACCTG
TTCGACGATAAGGTTATGAAACAGTTAAAGAGGCGTCGCTATACGGGCTGGGGACGATTGTCGCGGAAAC
TTATCAACGGGATAAGAGACAAGCAAAGTGGTAAAACTATTCTCGATTTTCTAAAGAGCGACGGCTTCGC
CAATAGGAACTTTATGCAGCTGATCCATGATGACTCTTTAACCTTCAAAGAGGATATACAAAAGGCACAG
GTTTCCGGACAAGGGGACTCATTGCACGAACATATTGCGAATCTTGCTGGTTCGCCAGCCATCAAAAAGG
GCATACTCCAGACAGTCAAAGTAGTGGATGAGCTAGTTAAGGTCATGGGACGTCACAAACCGGAAAACAT
TGTAATCGAGATGGCACGCGAAAATCAAACGACTCAGAAGGGGCAAAAAAACAGTCGAGAGCGGATGAAG
AGAATAGAAGAGGGTATTAAAGAACTGGGCAGCCAGATCTTAAAGGAGCATCCTGTGGAAAATACCCAAT
TGCAGAACGAGAAACTTTACCTCTATTACCTACAAAATGGAAGGGACATGTATGTTGATCAGGAACTGGA
CATAAACCGTTTATCTGATTACGACGTCGATCACATTGTACCCCAATCCTTTTTGAAGGACGATTCAATC
GACAATAAAGTGCTTACACGCTCGGATAAGAACCGAGGGAAAAGTGACAATGTTCCAAGCGAGGAAGTCG
TAAAGAAAATGAAGAACTATTGGCGGCAGCTCCTAAATGCGAAACTGATAACGCAAAGAAAGTTCGATAA
CTTAACTAAAGCTGAGAGGGGTGGCTTGTCTGAACTTGACAAGGCCGGATTTATTAAACGTCAGCTCGTG
GAAACCCGCCAAATCACAAAGCATGTTGCACAGATACTAGATTCCCGAATGAATACGAAATACGACGAGA
ACGATAAGCTGATTCGGGAAGTCAAAGTAATCACTTTAAAGTCAAAATTGGTGTCGGACTTCAGAAAGGA
TTTTCAATTCTATAAAGTTAGGGAGATAAATAACTACCACCATGCGCACGACGCTTATCTTAATGCCGTC
GTAGGGACCGCACTCATTAAGAAATACCCGAAGCTAGAAAGTGAGTTTGTGTATGGTGATTACAAAGTTT
ATGACGTCCGTAAGATGATCGCGAAAAGCGAACAGGAGATAGGCAAGGCTACAGCCAAATACTTCTTTTA
TTCTAACATTATGAATTTCTTTAAGACGGAAATCACTCTGGCAAACGGAGAGATACGCAAACGACCTTTA
ATTGAAACCAATGGGGAGACAGGTGAAATCGTATGGGATAAGGGCCGGGACTTCGCGACGGTGAGAAAAG
TTTTGTCCATGCCCCAAGTCAACATAGTAAAGAAAACTGAGGTGCAGACCGGAGGGTTTTCAAAGGAATC
GATTCTTCCAAAAAGGAATAGTGATAAGCTCATCGCTCGTAAAAAGGACTGGGACCCGAAAAAGTACGGT
GGCTTCGATAGCCCTACAGTTGCCTATTCTGTCCTAGTAGTGGCAAAAGTTGAGAAGGGAAAATCCAAGA
AACTGAAGTCAGTCAAAGAATTATTGGGGATAACGATTATGGAGCGCTCGTCTTTTGAAAAGAACCCCAT
CGACTTCCTTGAGGCGAAAGGTTACAAGGAAGTAAAAAAGGATCTCATAATTAAACTACCAAAGTATAGT
CTGTTTGAGTTAGAAAATGGCCGAAAACGGATGTTGGCTAGCGCCGGAGAGCTTCAAAAGGGGAACGAAC
TCGCACTACCGTCTAAATACGTGAATTTCCTGTATTTAGCGTCCCATTACGAGAAGTTGAAAGGTTCACC
TGAAGATAACGAACAGAAGCAACTTTTTGTTGAGCAGCACAAACATTATCTCGACGAAATCATAGAGCAA
ATTTCGGAATTCAGTAAGAGAGTCATCCTAGCTGATGCCAATCTGGACAAAGTATTAAGCGCATACAACA
AGCACAGGGATAAACCCATACGTGAGCAGGCGGAAAATATTATCCATTTGTTTACTCTTACCAACCTCGG
CGCTCCAGCCGCATTCAAGTATTTTGACACAACGATAGATCGCAAACGATACACTTCTACCAAGGAGGTG
CTAGACGCGACACTGATTCACCAATCCATCACGGGATTATATGAAACTCGGATAGATTTGTCACAGCTTG
GGGGTGACTCTGGTGGTTCTACTAATCTGTCAGATATTATTGAAAAGGAGACCGGTAAGCAACTGGTTAT
CCAGGAATCCATCCTCATGCTCCCAGAGGAGGTGGAAGAAGTCATTGGGAACAAGCCGGAAAGCGATATA
CTCGTGCACACCGCCTACGACGAGAGCACCGACGAGAATGTCATGCTTCTGACTAGCGACGCCCCTGAAT
ACAAGCCTTGGGCTCTGGTCATACAGGATAGCAACGGTGAGAACAAGATTAAGATGCTCTCTGGTGGTTC
TCCCAAGAAGAAGAGGAAAGTCTAACCGGTCATCATCACCATCACCATTGAGTTTAAACCCGCTGATCAG
CACGCGTGCTAGCTTCGAAGCTAATTCACTCCTCAGGTGCAGGCTGCCTATCAGAAGGTGGTGGCTGGTG
TGGCCAATGCCCTGGCTCACAAATACCACTGAGATCTTTTTCCCTCTGCCAAAAATTATGGGGACATCAT
GAAGCCCCTTGAGCATCTGACTTCTGGCTAATAAAGGAAATTTATTTTCATTGCAATAGTGTGTTGGAAT
TTTTTGTGTCTCTCACTCGGAAGGACATATGGGAGGGCAAATCATTTAAAACATCAGAATGAGTATTTGG
TTTAGAGTTTGGCAACATATGCCCATATGCTGGCTGCCATGAACAAAGGTTGGCTATAAAGAGGTCATCA
GTATATGAAACAGCCCCCTGCTGTCCATTCCTTATTCCATAGAAAAGCCTTGACTTGAGGTTAGATTTTT
TTTATATTTTGTTTTGTGTTATTTTTTTCTTTAACATCCCTAAAATTTTCCTTACATGTTTTACTAGCCA
GATTTTTCCTCCTCTCCTGACTACTCCCAGTCATAGCTGTCCCTCTTCTCTTATGGAGATCCCTCGACCT
GCAGCCCAAGCTTGGCGTAATCATGGTCATAGCTGTTTCCTGTGTGAAATTGTTATCCGCTCACAATTCC
ACACAACATACGAGCCGGAAGCATAAAGTGTAAAGCCTGGGGTGCCTAATGAGTGAGCTAACTCACATTA
ATTGCGTTGCGCTCACTGCCCGCTTTCCAGTCGGGAAACCTGTCGTGCCAGCGGATCGATCTGACAATGT
TCAGTGCAGAGACTCGGCTACGCCTCGTGGACTTTGAAGTTGACCAACAATGTTTATTCTTACCTCTAAT
AGTCCTCTGTGGCAAGGTCAAGATTCTGTTAGAAGCCAATGAAGAACCTGGTTGTTCAATAACATTTTGT
TCGTCTAATATTTCACTACCGCTTGACGTTGGCTGCACTTCATGTACCTCATCTATAAACGCTTCTTCTG
TATCGCTCTGGACGTCATCTTCACTTACGTGATCTGATATTTCACTGTCAGAATCCTCACCAACAAGCTC
GTCATCGCTTTGCAGAAGAGCAGAGAGGATATGCTCATCGTCTAAAGAACTACCCATTTTATTATATATT
AGTCACGATATCTATAACAAGAAAATATATATATAATAAGTTATCACGTAAGTAGAACATGAAATAACAA
TATAATTATCGTATGAGTTAAATCTTAAAAGTCACGTAAAAGATAATCATGCGTCATTTTGACTCACGCG
GTCGTTATAGTTCAAAATCAGTGACACTTACCGCATTGACAAGCACGCCTCACGGGAGCTCCAAGCGGCG
ACTGAGATGTCCTAAATGCACAGCGACGGATTCGCGCTATTTAGAAAGAGAGAGCAATATTTCAAGAATG
CATGCGTCAATTTTACGCAGACTATCTTTCTAGGGTTAAAAAAGATTTGCGCTTTACTCGACCTAAACTT
TAAACACGTCATAGAATCTTCGTTTGACAAAAACCACATTGTGGCCAAGCTGTGTGACGCGACGCGCGCT
AAAGAATGGCAAACCAAGTCGCGCGAGCGTCGACCTCGAGGGGGGGCCCGGTACCCAGCTTTTGTTCCCT
TTAGTGAGGGTTAATTGCGCGCTTGGCGTAATCATGGTCATAGCTGTTTCCTGTGTGAAATTGTTATCCG
CTCACAATTCCACACAACATACGAGCCGGAAGCATAAAGTGTAAAGCCTGGGGTGCCTAATGAGTGAGCT
AACTCACATTAATTGCGTTGCGCTCACTGCCCGCTTTCCAGTCGGGAAACCTGTCGTGCCAGCTGCATTA
ATGAATCGGCCAACGCGCGGGGAGAGGCGGTTTGCGTATTGGGCGCTCTTCCGCTTCCTCGCTCACTGAC
TCGCTGCGCTCGGTCGTTCGGCTGCGGCGAGCGGTATCAGCTCACTCAAAGGCGGTAATACGGTTATCCA
CAGAATCAGGGGATAACGCAGGAAAGAACATGTGAGCAAAAGGCCAGCAAAAGGCCAGGAACCGTAAAAA
GGCCGCGTTGCTGGCGTTTTTCCATAGGCTCCGCCCCCCTGACGAGCATCACAAAAATCGACGCTCAAGT
CAGAGGTGGCGAAACCCGACAGGACTATAAAGATACCAGGCGTTTCCCCCTGGAAGCTCCCTCGTGCGCT
CTCCTGTTCCGACCCTGCCGCTTACCGGATACCTGTCCGCCTTTCTCCCTTCGGGAAGCGTGGCGCTTTC
TCATAGCTCACGCTGTAGGTATCTCAGTTCGGTGTAGGTCGTTCGCTCCAAGCTGGGCTGTGTGCACGAA
CCCCCCGTTCAGCCCGACCGCTGCGCCTTATCCGGTAACTATCGTCTTGAGTCCAACCCGGTAAGACACG
ACTTATCGCCACTGGCAGCAGCCACTGGTAACAGGATTAGCAGAGCGAGGTATGTAGGCGGTGCTACAGA
GTTCTTGAAGTGGTGGCCTAACTACGGCTACACTAGAAGAACAGTATTTGGTATCTGCGCTCTGCTGAAG
CCAGTTACCTTCGGAAAAAGAGTTGGTAGCTCTTGATCCGGCAAACAAACCACCGCTGGTAGCGGTGGTT
TTTTTGTTTGCAAGCAGCAGATTACGCGCAGAAAAAAAGGATCTCAAGAAGATCCTTTGATCTTTTCTAC
GGGGTCTGACGCTCAGTGGAACGAAAACTCACGTTAAGGGATTTTGGTCATGAGATTATCAAAAAGGATC
TTCACCTAGATCCTTTTAAATTAAAAATGAAGTTTTAAATCAATCTAAAGTATATATGAGTAAACTTGGT
CTGACAGTTACCAATGCTTAATCAGTGAGGCACCTATCTCAGCGATCTGTCTATTTCGTTCATCCATAGT
TGCCTGACTCCCCGTCGTGTAGATAACTACGATACGGGAGGGCTTACCATCTGGCCCCAGTGCTGCAATG
ATACCGCGAGACCCACGCTCACCGGCTCCAGATTTATCAGCAATAAACCAGCCAGCCGGAAGGGCCGAGC
GCAGAAGTGGTCCTGCAACTTTATCCGCCTCCATCCAGTCTATTAATTGTTGCCGGGAAGCTAGAGTAAG
TAGTTCGCCAGTTAATAGTTTGCGCAACGTTGTTGCCATTGCTACAGGCATCGTGGTGTCACGCTCGTCG
TTTGGTATGGCTTCATTCAGCTCCGGTTCCCAACGATCAAGGCGAGTTACATGATCCCCCATGTTGTGCA
AAAAAGCGGTTAGCTCCTTCGGTCCTCCGATCGTTGTCAGAAGTAAGTTGGCCGCAGTGTTATCACTCAT
GGTTATGGCAGCACTGCATAATTCTCTTACTGTCATGCCATCCGTAAGATGCTTTTCTGTGACTGGTGAG
TACTCAACCAAGTCATTCTGAGAATAGTGTATGCGGCGACCGAGTTGCTCTTGCCCGGCGTCAATACGGG
ATAATACCGCGCCACATAGCAGAACTTTAAAAGTGCTCATCATTGGAAAACGTTCTTCGGGGCGAAAACT
CTCAAGGATCTTACCGCTGTTGAGATCCAGTTCGATGTAACCCACTCGTGCACCCAACTGATCTTCAGCA
TCTTTTACTTTCACCAGCGTTTCTGGGTGAGCAAAAACAGGAAGGCAAAATGCCGCAAAAAAGGGAATAA
GGGCGACACGGAAATGTTGAATACTCATACTCTTCCTTTTTCAATATTATTGAAGCATTTATCAGGGTTA
TTGTCTCATGAGCGGATACATATTTGAATGTATTTAGAAAAATAAACAAATAGGGGTTCCGCGCACATTT
CCCCGAAAAGTGCCACCTG
[124 nt withheld, positions 9890-10013]
C
[91 nt withheld, positions 10015-10105]
A
[49 nt withheld, positions 10107-10155]
CCTTTGACGTTGGAGTCCACGTTCTTT
[37 nt withheld, positions 10183-10219]
ACCCTATCTCGGTCTATTCTTTTGATTTATAAGGGATTTTGCCGATTTCGGCCTATTGGTTAAAAAATGA
GCTGATTTAACAAAAATTTAACGCGAATTTTAACAAAATATTAACGCTTACAATTTCCATTCGCCATTCA
GGCTGCGCAACTGTTGGGAAGGGCGATCGGTGCGGGCCTCTTCGCTATTACGCCAGCTGGCGAAAGGGGG
ATGTGCTGCAAGGCGATTAAGTTGGGTAACGCCAGGGTTTTCCCAGTCACGACGTTGTAAAACGACGGCC
AGTGAGCGCGCGTAATACGACTCACTATAGGGCGAATTGGAGCTCCACCGCGGCCGCCCGGTTTATCGTT
AATATGGATCAATTTGAACAGTTGATTAACGTGTCTCTGCTCAAGTCTTTGATCAAAACGCAAATCGACG
AAAATGTGTCGGACAATATCAAGTCGATGAGCGAAAAACTAAAAAGGCTAGAATACGACAATCTCACAGA
CAGCGTTGAGATATACGGTATTCACGACAGCAGGCTGAATAATAAAAAAATTAGAAACTATTATTTAACC
CTAGAAAGATAATCATATTGTGACGTACGTTAAAGATAATCATGCGTAAAATTGACGCATGTGTTTTATC
GGTCTGTATATCGAGGTTTATTTATTAATTTGAATAGATATTAAGTTTTATTATATTTACACTTACATAC
TAATAATAAATTCAACAAACAATTTATTTATGTTTATTTATTTATTAAAAAAAAACAAAAACTCAAAATT
TCTTCTATAAAGTAACAAAACTTTTAAACATTCTCTCTTTTACAAAAATAAACTTATTTTGTACTTTAAA
AACAGTCATGTTGTATTATAAAATAAGTAATTAGCTTAACTTATACATAATAGAAACAAATTATACTTAT
TAGTCAGTCAGAAACAACTTTGGCACATATCAATATTATGCTCTCGACAAATAACTTTTTTGCATTTTTT
GCACGATGCATTTGCCTTTCGCCTTATTTTAGAGGGGCAGTAAGTACAGTAAGTACGTTTTTTCATTACT
GGCTCTTCAGTACTGTCATCTGATGTACCAGGCACTTCATTTGGCAAAATATTAGAGATATTATCGCGCA
AATATCTCTTCAAAGTAGGAGCTTCTAAACGCTTACGCATAAACGATGACGTCAGGCTCATGTAAAGGTT
TCTCATAAATTTTTTGCGACTTTGAACCTTTTCTCCCTTGCTACTGACATTATGGCTGTATATAATAAAA
GAATTTATGCAGGCAATGTTTATCATTCCGTACAATAATGCCATAGGCCACCTATTCGTCTTCCTACTGC
AGGTCATCACAGAACACATTTGGTCTAGCGTGTCCACTCCGCCTTTAGTTTGATTATAATACATAACCAT
TTGCGGTTTACCGGTACTTTCGTTGATAGAAGCATCCTCATCACAAGATGATAATAAGTATACCATCTTA
GCTGGCTTCGGTTTATATGAGACGAGAGTAAGGGGTCCGTCAAAACAAAACATCGATGTTCCCACTGGCC
TGGAGCGACTGTTTTTCAGTACTTCCGGTATCTCGCGTTTGTTTGATCGCACGGTTCCCACAATGGTTAA
TTCGAGCTCGCCCAAACCGGGCGCGCCGGGCATTTAAATGGAATTCGATGCCCTATATATGGATCCAATT
GCAATGATCATCATGACAGATCTCGACATTGATTATTGACTAGTTATTAATAGTAATCAATTACGGGGTC
ATTAGTTCATAGCCCATATATGGAGTTCCGCGTTACATAACTTACGGTAAATGGCCCGCCTGGCTGACCG
CCCAACGACCCCCGCCCATTGACGTCAATAATGACGTATGTTCCCATAGTAACGCCAATAGGGACTTTCC
ATTGACGTCAATGGGTGGAGTATTTACGGTAAACTGCCCACTTGGCAGTACATCAAGTGTATCATATGCC
AAGTACGCCCCCTATTGACGTCAATGACGGTAAATGGCCCGCCTGGCATTATGCCCAGTACATGACCTTA
TGGGACTTTCCTACTTGGCAGTACATCTACGTATTAGTCATCGCTATTACCATG
